Addgene plasmid #99843: Syn-ChR-tdTomato
Purpose: AAV expression of ChR2(H134R)-tdTomato under the Syn promoter
Depositing lab: Gordon Shepherd. Depositing organization: Northwestern University.
Backbone
  Vector backbone: pAAV
  Backbone manufacturer: Stratagene
  Backbone size w/o insert (bp): 4698
  Total vector size (bp): 7071
  Vector type: Mammalian Expression, AAV
Growth in bacteria
  Bacterial resistance: Ampicillin, 100 μg/mL
  Growth temperature: 30°C
  Growth strain: NEB Stable
  Growth instructions: Optimal growth in Stbl3 at 30°C (use Carbenicillin).
  Copy number: High Copy
Gene/Insert
  Gene/Insert name: ChR2(H134R)-tdTomato (alt names: Channelrhodopsin-2 H134R mutant; tandem dimer Tomato fluorescent protein)
  Species: Chlamydomonas reinhardtii (modified)
  Insert size (bp): 2373
  Mutation: ChR2(H134R), carrying a single point mutation at position H134, the native histidine residue is replaced by a more basic arginine.
  GenBank ID: EF474017.1 AY678269.1
  Promoter: human synapsin I promoter
  Tag / fusion protein: tdTomato (C terminal on insert)
  Cloning method: Ligation Independent Cloning
  Sequencing primers: 5′ ggagccgtggcggcaccggtagtagcaGTGAGCAAGGGCG; 3′ gctttgtacggaattcTTACTTGTACAGCTCGT
Resource information
  A portion of this plasmid was derived from a plasmid made by: Edward Boyden (Massachusetts Institute of Technology, Cambridge, MA), Scott Sternson (Janelia Farm Research Campus, Howard Hughes Medical Institute, Ashburn, Virginia).
Terms and licenses: Academic/Nonprofit Terms; Industry Terms: Not Available to Industry
Depositor comments: Backbone vector: Stratagene ChR2(H134R): Edward Boyden Boyden et al Nat Neurosci. 2005 Sep . 8(9):1263-8. tdTomato: Scott Sternson Atasoy et al J Neurosci. 2008 Jul 9. 28(28):7025-30.
How to cite: Syn-ChR-tdTomato was a gift from Gordon Shepherd (Addgene plasmid # 99843 ; http://n2t.net/addgene:99843 ; RRID:Addgene_99843)
