[The description below was written by a language model from this plasmid's Addgene catalogue record, the feature table of its GenBank file and pLannotate feature annotations shown in this document.]
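Description:
Syn-ChR-tdTomato is a 7,071 bp AAV transfer plasmid built on the Stratagene pAAV backbone, intended for packaging into recombinant adeno-associated virus and for neuron-restricted expression in mammalian cells. It is maintained in bacteria through a high-copy ColE1/pUC-type origin and selected with the β-lactamase (AmpR) gene, which confers ampicillin/carbenicillin resistance. An f1 phage origin is also present in the backbone. As with other ITR-containing plasmids, a recombination-deficient bacterial host is recommended to keep the repeats intact.

The expression cassette is flanked by AAV2 inverted terminal repeats, which direct replication and encapsidation of the intervening DNA. One ITR is annotated in full, whereas the upstream one is detected only as two short fragments in the automated annotation. Within the cassette, the human synapsin I promoter drives a single fusion open reading frame: the N-terminal channelrhodopsin-2 fragment from Chlamydomonas reinhardtii carrying the H134R substitution, a blue-light-gated cation channel, joined at its C terminus to the red fluorescent protein tdTomato. A WPRE follows the coding sequence to enhance transcript stability and expression, and a human growth hormone polyadenylation signal terminates the transcript. Short matches to SV40 small t antigen, the EF-1α core promoter, bom and rop appear to be minor fragment hits rather than functional elements.

The construct is used for optogenetics, allowing light-driven depolarisation of transduced neurons while the tdTomato tag marks expressing cells and their processes. The separate 584 bp GenBank record covers only part of the plasmid and annotates only DsRed/mCherry-type sequencing primer sites, consistent with a read through the tdTomato region.
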