Features (pLannotate 1.2.2; 17 found; start..end, strand, type, name):
      9..597     +  misc_feature   WPRE: woodchuck hepatitis virus posttranscriptional regulatory element
    617..1093    +  polyA_signal   hGH poly(A) signal: human growth hormone polyadenylation signal
   1139..1279    +  repeat_region  AAV2 ITR: inverted terminal repeat of adeno-associated virus serotype 2 inverted
   1284..1335    -  misc_feature   bom (fragment): basis of mobility region from pBR322
   1354..1809    +  rep_origin     f1 ori (sequence partly withheld): f1 bacteriophage origin of replication; arrow indicates direction of (+) strand synthesis
   1810..1859    -  misc_feature   bom (fragment): basis of mobility region from pBR322
   1961..1996    -  CDS            rop (fragment): Rop protein, which maintains plasmids at low copy number; rop
   2091..2195    +  promoter       AmpR promoter: bla
   2196..3056    +  CDS            AmpR: β-lactamase; bla; confers resistance to ampicillin, carbenicillin, and related antibiotics
   3227..3815    +  rep_origin     ori: high-copy-number ColE1/pMB1/pBR322/pUC origin of replication
   3888..3915    +  repeat_region  AAV2 ITR (fragment): inverted terminal repeat of adeno-associated virus serotype 2 inverted
   3944..3971    +  repeat_region  AAV2 ITR (fragment): inverted terminal repeat of adeno-associated virus serotype 2 inverted
   4028..4094    +  CDS            small t antigen (fragment): SV40 (simian virus 40) small t antigen
   4120..4173    +  promoter       EF-1α core promoter (fragment): core promoter for human elongation factor EF-1α
   4217..4664    +  promoter       hSyn promoter: human synapsin I promoter; confers neuron-specific expression (Kügler et al., 2003)
   4683..5609    +  CDS            ChR2(H134R): H134R mutant of an N-terminal fragment of channelrhodopsin-2 from the alga Chlamydomonas reinhardtii (Nagel et al., 2005) blue light-activated cation channel
   5628..7054    +  CDS            tdTomato (fragment): tandem dimeric (pseudo-monomeric) derivative of DsRed (Shaner et al., 2004) mammalian codon-optimized
>Addgene plasmid #99843 | Syn-ChR-tdTomato | addgene full sequence | sequence record 202528 | Addgene NGS Result
TTATCGATAATCAACCTCTGGATTACAAAATTTGTGAAAGATTGACTGGTATTCTTAACTATGTTGCTCC
TTTTACGCTATGTGGATACGCTGCTTTAATGCCTTTGTATCATGCTATTGCTTCCCGTATGGCTTTCATT
TTCTCCTCCTTGTATAAATCCTGGTTGCTGTCTCTTTATGAGGAGTTGTGGCCCGTTGTCAGGCAACGTG
GCGTGGTGTGCACTGTGTTTGCTGACGCAACCCCCACTGGTTGGGGCATTGCCACCACCTGTCAGCTCCT
TTCCGGGACTTTCGCTTTCCCCCTCCCTATTGCCACGGCGGAACTCATCGCCGCCTGCCTTGCCCGCTGC
TGGACAGGGGCTCGGCTGTTGGGCACTGACAATTCCGTGGTGTTGTCGGGGAAATCATCGTCCTTTCCTT
GGCTGCTCGCCTATGTTGCCACCTGGATTCTGCGCGGGACGTCCTTCTGCTACGTCCCTTCGGCCCTCAA
TCCAGCGGACCTTCCTTCCCGCGGCCTGCTGCCGGCTCTGCGGCCTCTTCCGCGTCTTCGCCTTCGCCCT
CAGACGAGTCGGATCTCCCTTTGGGCCGCCTCCCCGCATCGATACCGGCTCGAGACGGGTGGCATCCCTG
TGACCCCTCCCCAGTGCCTCTCCTGGCCCTGGAAGTTGCCACTCCAGTGCCCACCAGCCTTGTCCTAATA
AAATTAAGTTGCATCATTTTGTCTGACTAGGTGTCCTTCTATAATATTATGGGGTGGAGGGGGGTGGTAT
GGAGCAAGGGGCAAGTTGGGAAGACAACCTGTAGGGCCTGCGGGGTCTATTGGGAACCAAGCTGGAGTGC
AGTGGCACAATCTTGGCTCACTGCAATCTCCGCCTCCTGGGTTCAAGCGATTCTCCTGCCTCAGCCTCCC
GAGTTGTTGGGATTCCAGGCATGCATGACCAGGCTCAGCTAATTTTTGTTTTTTTGGTAGAGACGGGGTT
TCACCATATTGGCCAGGCTGGTCTCCAACTCCTAATCTCAGGTGATCTACCCACCTTGGCCTCCCAAATT
GCTGGGATTACAGGCGTGAACCACTGCTCCCTTCCCTGTCCTTCTCGAGCTGATTTTGTAGGTAACCACG
TGCGGACCGAGCGGCCGCAGGAACCCCTAGTGATGGAGTTGGCCACTCCCTCTCTGCGCGCTCGCTCGCT
CACTGAGGCCGGGCGACCAAAGGTCGCCCGACGCCCGGGCTTTGCCCGGGCGGCCTCAGTGAGCGAGCGA
GCGCGCAGCTGCCTGCAGGGGCGCCTGATGCGGTATTTTCTCCTTACGCATCTGTGCGGTATTTCACACC
GCATA
[95 nt withheld, positions 1336-1430]
T
[46 nt withheld, positions 1432-1477]
C
[141 nt withheld, positions 1479-1619]
CCTTTGACGTTGGAGTCCACGTTCTTT
[37 nt withheld, positions 1647-1683]
ACTCTATCTCGGGCTATTCTTTTGATTTATAAGGGATTTTGCCGATTTCGGTCTATTGGTTAAAAAATGA
GCTGATTTAACAAAAATTTAACGCGAATTTTAACAAAATATTAACGTTTACAATTTTATGGTGCACTCTC
AGTACAATCTGCTCTGATGCCGCATAGTTAAGCCAGCCCCGACACCCGCCAACACCCGCTGACGCGCCCT
GACGGGCTTGTCTGCTCCCGGCATCCGCTTACAGACAAGCTGTGACCGTCTCCGGGAGCTGCATGTGTCA
GAGGTTTTCACCGTCATCACCGAAACGCGCGAGACGAAAGGGCCTCGTGATACGCCTATTTTTATAGGTT
AATGTCATGATAATAATGGTTTCTTAGACGTCAGGTGGCACTTTTCGGGGAAATGTGCGCGGAACCCCTA
TTTGTTTATTTTTCTAAATACATTCAAATATGTATCCGCTCATGAGACAATAACCCTGATAAATGCTTCA
ATAATATTGAAAAAGGAAGAGTATGAGTATTCAACATTTCCGTGTCGCCCTTATTCCCTTTTTTGCGGCA
TTTTGCCTTCCTGTTTTTGCTCACCCAGAAACGCTGGTGAAAGTAAAAGATGCTGAAGATCAGTTGGGTG
CACGAGTGGGTTACATCGAACTGGATCTCAACAGCGGTAAGATCCTTGAGAGTTTTCGCCCCGAAGAACG
TTTTCCAATGATGAGCACTTTTAAAGTTCTGCTATGTGGCGCGGTATTATCCCGTATTGACGCCGGGCAA
GAGCAACTCGGTCGCCGCATACACTATTCTCAGAATGACTTGGTTGAGTACTCACCAGTCACAGAAAAGC
ATCTTACGGATGGCATGACAGTAAGAGAATTATGCAGTGCTGCCATAACCATGAGTGATAACACTGCGGC
CAACTTACTTCTGACAACGATCGGAGGACCGAAGGAGCTAACCGCTTTTTTGCACAACATGGGGGATCAT
GTAACTCGCCTTGATCGTTGGGAACCGGAGCTGAATGAAGCCATACCAAACGACGAGCGTGACACCACGA
TGCCTGTAGCAATGGCAACAACGTTGCGCAAACTATTAACTGGCGAACTACTTACTCTAGCTTCCCGGCA
ACAATTAATAGACTGGATGGAGGCGGATAAAGTTGCAGGACCACTTCTGCGCTCGGCCCTTCCGGCTGGC
TGGTTTATTGCTGATAAATCTGGAGCCGGTGAGCGTGGGTCTCGCGGTATCATTGCAGCACTGGGGCCAG
ATGGTAAGCCCTCCCGTATCGTAGTTATCTACACGACGGGGAGTCAGGCAACTATGGATGAACGAAATAG
ACAGATCGCTGAGATAGGTGCCTCACTGATTAAGCATTGGTAACTGTCAGACCAAGTTTACTCATATATA
CTTTAGATTGATTTAAAACTTCATTTTTAATTTAAAAGGATCTAGGTGAAGATCCTTTTTGATAATCTCA
TGACCAAAATCCCTTAACGTGAGTTTTCGTTCCACTGAGCGTCAGACCCCGTAGAAAAGATCAAAGGATC
TTCTTGAGATCCTTTTTTTCTGCGCGTAATCTGCTGCTTGCAAACAAAAAAACCACCGCTACCAGCGGTG
GTTTGTTTGCCGGATCAAGAGCTACCAACTCTTTTTCCGAAGGTAACTGGCTTCAGCAGAGCGCAGATAC
CAAATACTGTTCTTCTAGTGTAGCCGTAGTTAGGCCACCACTTCAAGAACTCTGTAGCACCGCCTACATA
CCTCGCTCTGCTAATCCTGTTACCAGTGGCTGCTGCCAGTGGCGATAAGTCGTGTCTTACCGGGTTGGAC
TCAAGACGATAGTTACCGGATAAGGCGCAGCGGTCGGGCTGAACGGGGGGTTCGTGCACACAGCCCAGCT
TGGAGCGAACGACCTACACCGAACTGAGATACCTACAGCGTGAGCTATGAGAAAGCGCCACGCTTCCCGA
AGGGAGAAAGGCGGACAGGTATCCGGTAAGCGGCAGGGTCGGAACAGGAGAGCGCACGAGGGAGCTTCCA
GGGGGAAACGCCTGGTATCTTTATAGTCCTGTCGGGTTTCGCCACCTCTGACTTGAGCGTCGATTTTTGT
GATGCTCGTCAGGGGGGCGGAGCCTATGGAAAAACGCCAGCAACGCGGCCTTTTTACGGTTCCTGGCCTT
TTGCTGGCCTTTTGCTCACATGTCCTGCAGGCAGCTGCGCGCTCGCTCGCTCACTGAGGCCGCCCGGGCG
TCGGGCGACCTTTGGTCGCCCGGCCTCAGTGAGCGAGCGAGCGCGCAGAGAGGGAGTGGCCAACTCCATC
ACTAGGGGTTCCTGCGGCCGCACGCGTTGCAAAGATGGATAAAGTTTTAAACAGAGAGGAATCTTTGCAG
CTAATGGACCTTCTAGGTCTTGAAAGGAGTGGGAATTGGCTCCGGTGCCCGTCAGTGGGCAGAGCGCACA
TCGCCCACAGTCCCCGAGAAGTTGGGGGGAGGGGTCGGCAGCAAATGGTTAATTAATCTAGACTGCAGAG
GGCCCTGCGTATGAGTGCAAGTGGGTTTTAGGACCAGGATGAGGCGGGGTGGGGGTGCCTACCTGACGAC
CGACCCCGACCCACTGGACAAGCACCCAACCCCCATTCCCCAAATTGCGCATCCCCTATCAGAGAGGGGG
AGGGGAAACAGGATGCGGCGAGGCGCGTGCGCACTGCCAGCTTCAGCACCGCGGACAGTGCCTTCGCCCC
CGCCTGGCGGCGCGCGCCACCGCCGCCTCAGCACTGAAGGCGCGCTGACGTCACTCGCCGGTCCCCCGCA
AACTCCCCTTCCCGGCCACCTTGGTCGCGTCCGCGCCGCCGCCGGCCCAGCCGGACCGCACCACGCGAGG
CGCGAGATAGGGGGGCACGGGCGCGACCATCTGCGCTGCGGCGCCGGCGACTCAGCGCTGCCTCAGTCTG
CGGTGGGCAGCGGAGGAGTCGTGTCGTGCCTGAGAGCGCAGTCGAGAGGATCCGCCACCATGGACTATGG
CGGCGCTTTGTCTGCCGTCGGACGCGAACTTTTGTTCGTTACTAATCCTGTGGTGGTGAACGGGTCCGTC
CTGGTCCCTGAGGATCAATGTTACTGTGCCGGATGGATTGAATCTCGCGGCACGAACGGCGCTCAGACCG
CGTCAAATGTCCTGCAGTGGCTTGCAGCAGGATTCAGCATTTTGCTGCTGATGTTCTATGCCTACCAAAC
CTGGAAATCTACATGCGGCTGGGAGGAGATCTATGTGTGCGCCATTGAAATGGTTAAGGTGATTCTCGAG
TTCTTTTTTGAGTTTAAGAATCCCTCTATGCTCTACCTTGCCACAGGACACCGGGTGCAGTGGCTGCGCT
ATGCAGAGTGGCTGCTCACTTGTCCTGTCATCCTTATCAGACTGAGCAACCTCACCGGCCTGAGCAACGA
CTACAGCAGGAGAACCATGGGACTCCTTGTCTCAGACATCGGGACTATCGTGTGGGGGGCTACCAGCGCC
ATGGCAACCGGCTATGTTAAAGTCATCTTCTTTTGTCTTGGATTGTGCTATGGCGCGAACACATTTTTTC
ACGCCGCCAAAGCATATATCGAGGGTTATCATACTGTGCCAAAGGGTCGGTGCCGCCAGGTCGTGACCGG
CATGGCATGGCTGTTTTTCGTGAGCTGGGGTATGTTCCCAATTCTCTTCATTTTGGGGCCCGAAGGTTTT
GGCGTCCTGAGCGTCTATGGCTCCACCGTAGGTCACACGATTATTGATCTGATGAGTAAAAATTGTTGGG
GGTTGTTGGGACACTACCTGCGCGTCCTGATCCACGAGCACATATTGATTCACGGAGATATCCGCAAAAC
CACCAAACTGAACATCGGCGGAACGGAGATCGAGGTCGAGACTCTCGTCGAAGACGAAGCCGAGGCCGGA
GCCGTGGCGGCACCGGTAGTAGCAGTGAGCAAGGGCGAGGAGGTCATCAAAGAGTTCATGCGCTTCAAGG
TGCGCATGGAGGGCTCCATGAACGGCCACGAGTTCGAGATCGAGGGCGAGGGCGAGGGCCGCCCCTACGA
GGGCACCCAGACCGCCAAGCTGAAGGTGACCAAGGGCGGCCCCCTGCCCTTCGCCTGGGACATCCTGTCC
CCCCAGTTCATGTACGGCTCCAAGGCGTACGTGAAGCACCCCGCCGACATCCCCGATTACAAGAAGCTGT
CCTTCCCCGAGGGCTTCAAGTGGGAGCGCGTGATGAACTTCGAGGACGGCGGTCTGGTGACCGTGACCCA
GGACTCCTCCCTGCAGGACGGCACGCTGATCTACAAGGTGAAGATGCGCGGCACCAACTTCCCCCCCGAC
GGCCCCGTAATGCAGAAGAAGACCATGGGCTGGGAGGCCTCCACCGAGCGCCTGTACCCCCGCGACGGCG
TGCTGAAGGGCGAGATCCACCAGGCCCTGAAGCTGAAGGACGGCGGCCACTACCTGGTGGAGTTCAAGAC
CATCTACATGGCCAAGAAGCCCGTGCAACTGCCCGGCTACTACTACGTGGACACCAAGCTGGACATCACC
TCCCACAACGAGGACTACACCATCGTGGAACAGTACGAGCGCTCCGAGGGCCGCCACCACCTGTTCCTGG
GGCATGGCATCGGCAGCACCGGCAGCGGCAGCTCCGGCACCGCCTCCTCCGAGGACAACAACATGGCCGT
CATCAAAGAGTTCATGCGCTTCAAGGTGCGCATGGAGGGCTCCATGAACGGCCACGAGTTCGAGATCGAG
GGCGAGGGCGAGGGCCGCCCCTACGAGGGCACCCAGACCGCCAAGCTGAAGGTGACCAAGGGCGGCCCCC
TGCCCTTCGCCTGGGACATCCTGTCCCCCCAGTTCATGTACGGCTCCAAGGCGTACGTGAAGCACCCCGC
CGACATCCCCGATTACAAGAAGCTGTCCTTCCCCGAGGGCTTCAAGTGGGAGCGCGTGATGAACTTCGAG
GACGGCGGTCTGGTGACCGTGACCCAGGACTCCTCCCTGCAGGACGGCACGCTGATCTACAAGGTGAAGA
TGCGCGGCACCAACTTCCCCCCCGACGGCCCCGTAATGCAGAAGAAGACCATGGGCTGGGAGGCCTCCAC
CGAGCGCCTGTACCCCCGCGACGGCGTGCTGAAGGGCGAGATCCACCAGGCCCTGAAGCTGAAGGACGGC
GGCCACTACCTGGTGGAGTTCAAGACCATCTACATGGCCAAGAAGCCCGTGCAACTGCCCGGCTACTACT
ACGTGGACACCAAGCTGGACATCACCTCCCACAACGAGGACTACACCATCGTGGAACAGTACGAGCGCTC
CGAGGGCCGCCACCACCTGTTCCTGTACGGCATGGACGAGCTGTACAAGTAAGAATTCCGTACAAAGC
