LOCUS       Exported 584 bp ds-DNA linear SYN 23-MAY-2021
DEFINITION  AAV expression of ChR2(H134R)-tdTomato under the Syn promoter.
ACCESSION   .
VERSION     .
KEYWORDS    Syn-ChR-tdTomato
SOURCE      synthetic DNA construct
  ORGANISM  synthetic DNA construct
REFERENCE   1 (bases 1 to 584)
  AUTHORS   Shepherd
  TITLE     Shepherd Lab _ Syn-ChR-tdTomato plasmid
  JOURNAL   Unpublished
REFERENCE   2 (bases 1 to 584)
  AUTHORS   .
  TITLE     Direct Submission
  JOURNAL   Exported May 23, 2021 from SnapGene Server 1.1.58
            http://www.snapgene.com
FEATURES             Location/Qualifiers
     source          1..584
                     /organism="synthetic DNA construct"
                     /mol_type="other DNA"
     primer_bind     complement(86..109)
                     /label=DsRed1-C
                     /note="DsRed1, forward primer"
     primer_bind     complement(284..303)
                     /label=mCherry-F
                     /note="mCherry, forward primer"
     primer_bind     553..571
                     /label=mCherry-R
                     /note="mCherry, reverse primer"
ORIGIN
        1 tacttgtaca gctcgtccat gccgtacagg aacaggtggt ggcggccctc ggagcgctcg
       61 tactgttcca cgatggtgta gtcctcgttg tgggaggtga tgtccagctt ggtgtccacg
      121 tagtagtagc cgggcagttg cacgggcttc ttggccatgt agatggtctt gaactccacc
      181 aggtagtggc cgccgtcctt cagcttcagg gcctggtgga tctcgccctt cagcacgccg
      241 tcgcgggggt acaggcgctc ggtggaggcc tcccagccca tggtcttctt ctgcattacg
      301 gggccgtcgg gggggaagtt ggtgccgcgc atcttcacct tgtagatcag cgtgccgtcc
      361 tgcagggagg agtcctgggt cacggtcacc agaccgccgt cctcgaagtt catcacgcgc
      421 tcccacttga agccctcggg gaaggacagc ttcttgtaat cggggatgtc ggcggggtgc
      481 ttcacgtacg ccttggagcc gtacatgaac tggggggaca ggatgtccca ggcgaagggc
      541 agggggccgc ccttggtcac cttcagcttg gcggtctggg tgcc
//
