>Addgene plasmid #99843 | Syn-ChR-tdTomato | depositor partial sequence | sequence record 182486 | primer ORF forward (CTGCGTATGAGTGCAAG)
TGCCTACCTGACGACCGACCCCGACCCACTGGACAAGCACCCAACCCCCATTCCCCAAATTGCGCATCCC
CTATCAGAGAGGGGGAGGGGAAACAGGATGCGGCGAGGCGCGTGCGCACTGCCAGCTTCAGCACCGCGGA
CAGTGCCTTCGCCCCCGCCTGGCGGCGCGCGCCACCGCCGCCTCAGCACTGAAGGCGCGCTGACGTCACT
CGCCGGTCCCCCGCAAACTCCCCTTCCCGGCCACCTTGGTCGCGTCCGCGCCGCCGCCGGCCCAGCCGGA
CCGCACCACGCGAGGCGCGAGATAGGGGGGCACGGGCGCGACCATCTGCGCTGCGGCGCCGGCGACTCAG
CGCTGCCTCAGTCTGCGGTGGGCAGCGGAGGAGTCGTGTCGTGCCTGAGAGCGCAGTCGAGAGGATCCGC
CACCATGGACTATGGCGGCGCTTTGTCTGCCGTCGGACGCGAACTTTTGTTCGTTACTAATCCTGTGGTG
GTGAACGGGTCCGTCCTGGTCCCTGAGGATCAATGTTACTGTGCCGGATGGATTGAATCTCGCGGCACGA
ACGGCGCTCAGACCGCGTCAAATGTCCTGCAGTGGCTTGCAGCAGGATTCAGCATTTTGCTGCTGATGTT
CTATGCCTACCAAACCTGGAAATCTACATGCGGCTGGGAGGAGATCTATGTGTGCGCCATTGAAATGGTT
AAGGTGATTCTCGAGTTCTTTTTTGAGTTTAAGAATCCCTCTATGCTCTACCTTGCCACAGGACACCGGG
TGCAGTGGCTGCGCTATGCAGAGTGGCTGCTCACTTGTCCTGTCATCCTTATCAGACTGAGCAACCTCAC
CGGCCTGAGCAACGACTACAGCAGGAGAACCATGGGACTCCTTGTCTCAGACATCGGGACTATCGTGTGG
GGGGCTACCAGCGCCATGGCAACCGGCTATGTTAAAGTCATCTTCTTTTGTCTTGGATTGTGC
