>Addgene plasmid #99843 | Syn-ChR-tdTomato | depositor partial sequence | sequence record 182487 | primer ChR2 middle forward (TTGCCACAGGACACCGGGTGC)
CTGCTCACTTGTCCTGTCATCCTTATCAGACTGAGCAACCTCACCGGCCTGAGCAACGACTACAGCAGGA
GAACCATGGGACTCCTTGTCTCAGACATCGGGACTATCGTGTGGGGGGCTACCAGCGCCATGGCAACCGG
CTATGTTAAAGTCATCTTCTTTTGTCTTGGATTGTGCTATGGCGCGAACACATTTTTTCACGCCGCCAAA
GCATATATCGAGGGTTATCATACTGTGCCAAAGGGTCGGTGCCGCCAGGTCGTGACCGGCATGGCATGGC
TGTTTTTCGTGAGCTGGGGTATGTTCCCAATTCTCTTCATTTTGGGGCCCGAAGGTTTTGGCGTCCTGAG
CGTCTATGGCTCCACCGTAGGTCACACGATTATTGATCTGATGAGTAAAAATTGTTGGGGGTTGTTGGGA
CACTACCTGCGCGTCCTGATCCACGAGCACATATTGATTCACGGAGATATCCGCAAAACCACCAAACTGA
ACATCGGCGGAACGGAGATCGAGGTCGAGACTCTCGTCGAAGACGAAGCCGAGGCCGGAGCCGTGGCGGC
ACCGGTAGTAGCAGTGAGCAAGGGCGAGGAGGTCATCAAAGAGTTCATGCGCTTCAAGGTGCGCATGGAG
GGCTCCATGAACGGCCACGAGTTCGAGATCGAGGGCGAGGGCGAGG
