>Addgene plasmid #99843 | Syn-ChR-tdTomato | depositor partial sequence | sequence record 183055 | Primer ChR2 3' forward (GAAGGTTTTGGCGTCCTGAG)
CGGAGATATCCGCAAAACCACCAAACTGAACATCGGCGGAACGGAGATCGAGGTCGAGACTCTCGTCGAA
GACGAAGCCGAGGCCGGAGCCGTGGCGGCACCGGTAGTAGCAGTGAGCAAGGGCGAGGAGGTCATCAAAG
AGTTCATGCGCTTCAAGGTGCGCATGGAGGGCTCCATGAACGGCCACGAGTTCGAGATCGAGGGCGAGGG
CGAGGGCCGCCCCTACGAGGGCACCCAGACCGCCAAGCTGAAGGTGACCAAGGGCGGCCCCCTGCCCTTC
GCCTGGGACATCCTGTCCCCCCAGTTCATGTACGGCTCCAAGGCGTACGTGAAGCACCCCGCCGACATCC
CCGATTACAAGAAGCTGTCCTTCCCCGAGGGCTTCAAGTGGGAGCGCGTGATGAACTTCGAGGACGGCGG
TCTGGTGACCGTGACCCAGGACTCCTCCCTGCAGGACGGCACGCTGATCTACAAGGTGAAGATGCGCGGC
ACCAACTTCCCCCCCGACGGCCCCGTAATGCAGAAGAAGACCATGGGCTGGGAGGCCTCCACCGAGCGCC
TGTACCCCCGCGACGGCGTGCTGAAGGGCGAGATCCACCAGGCCCTGAAGCTGAAGGACGGCGGCCACTA
CCTGGTGGAGTTCAAGACCATCTACATGGCCAAGAAGCCCGTGCAACTGCCCGGCTACTACTACGTGGAC
ACCAAGCTGGACATCACCTCCCACAACGAGGACTACACCATCGTGGAACAGTACGAGCGCTCCGAGGGCC
GCCACCACCTGTTCCTGGGG
