>Addgene plasmid #99843 | Syn-ChR-tdTomato | depositor partial sequence | sequence record 183059 | Consensus sequence of all insert sequencing reactions performed
TGCCTACCTGACGACCGACCCCGACCCACTGGACAAGCACCCAACCCCCATTCCCCAAATTGCGCATCCC
CTATCAGAGAGGGGGAGGGGAAACAGGATGCGGCGAGGCGCGTGCGCACTGCCAGCTTCAGCACCGCGGA
CAGTGCCTTCGCCCCCGCCTGGCGGCGCGCGCCACCGCCGCCTCAGCACTGAAGGCGCGCTGACGTCACT
CGCCGGTCCCCCGCAAACTCCCCTTCCCGGCCACCTTGGTCGCGTCCGCGCCGCCGCCGGCCCAGCCGGA
CCGCACCACGCGAGGCGCGAGATAGGGGGGCACGGGCGCGACCATCTGCGCTGCGGCGCCGGCGACTCAG
CGCTGCCTCAGTCTGCGGTGGGCAGCGGAGGAGTCGTGTCGTGCCTGAGAGCGCAGTCGAGAGGATCCGC
CACCATGGACTATGGCGGCGCTTTGTCTGCCGTCGGACGCGAACTTTTGTTCGTTACTAATCCTGTGGTG
GTGAACGGGTCCGTCCTGGTCCCTGAGGATCAATGTTACTGTGCCGGATGGATTGAATCTCGCGGCACGA
ACGGCGCTCAGACCGCGTCAAATGTCCTGCAGTGGCTTGCAGCAGGATTCAGCATTTTGCTGCTGATGTT
CTATGCCTACCAAACCTGGAAATCTACATGCGGCTGGGAGGAGATCTATGTGTGCGCCATTGAAATGGTT
AAGGTGATTCTCGAGTTCTTTTTTGAGTTTAAGAATCCCTCTATGCTCTACCTTGCCACAGGACACCGGG
TGCAGTGGCTGCGCTATGCAGAGTGGCTGCTCACTTGTCCTGTCATCCTTATCAGACTGAGCAACCTCAC
CGGCCTGAGCAACGACTACAGCAGGAGAACCATGGGACTCCTTGTCTCAGACATCGGGACTATCGTGTGG
GGGGCTACCAGCGCCATGGCAACCGGCTATGTTAAAGTCATCTTCTTTTGTCTTGGATTGTGCTATGGCG
CGAACACATTTTTTCACGCCGCCAAAGCATATATCGAGGGTTATCATACTGTGCCAAAGGGTCGGTGCCG
CCAGGTCGTGACCGGCATGGCATGGCTGTTTTTCGTGAGCTGGGGTATGTTCCCAATTCTCTTCATTTTG
GGGCCCGAAGGTTTTGGCGTCCTGAGCGTCTATGGCTCCACCGTAGGTCACACGATTATTGATCTGATGA
GTAAAAATTGTTGGGGGTTGTTGGGACACTACCTGCGCGTCCTGATCCACGAGCACATATTGATTCACGG
AGATATCCGCAAAACCACCAAACTGAACATCGGCGGAACGGAGATCGAGGTCGAGACTCTCGTCGAAGAC
GAAGCCGAGGCCGGAGCCGTGGCGGCACCGGTAGTAGCAGTGAGCAAGGGCGAGGAGGTCATCAAAGAGT
TCATGCGCTTCAAGGTGCGCATGGAGGGCTCCATGAACGGCCACGAGTTCGAGATCGAGGGCGAGGGCGA
GGGCCGCCCCTACGAGGGCACCCAGACCGCCAAGCTGAAGGTGACCAAGGGCGGCCCCCTGCCCTTCGCC
TGGGACATCCTGTCCCCCCAGTTCATGTACGGCTCCAAGGCGTACGTGAAGCACCCCGCCGACATCCCCG
ATTACAAGAAGCTGTCCTTCCCCGAGGGCTTCAAGTGGGAGCGCGTGATGAACTTCGAGGACGGCGGTCT
GGTGACCGTGACCCAGGACTCCTCCCTGCAGGACGGCACGCTGATCTACAAGGTGAAGATGCGCGGCACC
AACTTCCCCCCCGACGGCCCCGTAATGCAGAAGAAGACCATGGGCTGGGAGGCCTCCACCGAGCGCCTGT
ACCCCCGCGACGGCGTGCTGAAGGGCGAGATCCACCAGGCCCTGAAGCTGAAGGACGGCGGCCACTACCT
GGTGGAGTTCAAGACCATCTACATGGCCAAGAAGCCCGTGCAACTGCCCGGCTACTACTACGTGGACACC
AAGCTGGACATCACCTCCCACAACGAGGACTACACCATCGTGGAACAGTACGAGCGCTCCGAGGGCCGCC
ACCACCTGTTCCTGGGGCATGGCATCGGCAGCACCGGCAGCGGCAGCTCCGGCACCGCCTCCTCCGAGGA
CAACAACATGGCCGTCATCAAAGAGTTCATGCGCTTCAAGGTGCGCATGGAGGGCTCCATGAACGGCCAC
GAGTTCGAGATCGAGGGCGAGGGCGAGGGCCGCCCCTACGAGGGCACCCAGACCGCCAAGCTGAAGGTGA
CCAAGGGCGGCCCCCTGCCCTTCGCCTGGGACATCCTGTCCCCCCAGTTCATGTACGGCTCCAAGGCGTA
CGTGAAGCACCCCGCCGACATCCCCGATTACAAGAAGCTGTCCTTCCCCGAGGGCTTCAAGTGGGAGCGC
GTGATGAACTTCGAGGACGGCGGTCTGGTGACCGTGACCCAGGACTCCTCCCTGCAGGACGGCACGCTGA
TCTACAAGGTGAAGATGCGCGGCACCAACTTCCCCCCCGACGGCCCCGTAATGCAGAAGAAGACCATGGG
CTGGGAGGCCTCCACCGAGCGCCTGTACCCCCGCGACGGCGTGCTGAAGGGCGAGATCCACCAGGCCCTG
AAGCTGAAGGACGGCGGCCACTACCTGGTGGAGTTCAAGACCATCTACATGGCCAAGAAGCCCGTGCAAC
TGCCCGGCTACTACTACGTGGACACCAAGCTGGACATCACCTCCCACAACGAGGACTACACCATCGTGGA
ACAGTACGAGCGCTCCGAGGGCCGCCACCACCTGTTCCTGTACGGCATGGACGAGCTGTACAAGTAAGAA
TTCCGTACAAAGCTTATCGATAATCAACCTCTGGATTACAAAATTTG
